>Addgene plasmid #86280 | pFETCh_MIXL1 | depositor full sequence | sequence record 168161 | Full Sequence
CCCGTGGTCGGTGTCCAAGCGCAGTTTTAAGTAGCAGCCCTCATTTAAACACTGGGAGAGTGGACTTGTT
TTCTCTGCACCCCTGGCGGTCATACAGCTGTCAGTCTCAACAGCTGGCATGAGCAAAATACCTCCTTGAT
TAGTTTGACAAGGGAGTGCAGACCTTAAAAAACAGGTTTTCTTCATAATTTAATGCAGTTTTTTTCTAAG
AATTCTAAGTGCTTCCATTTTTGTGACCCCATTTTTCATGAAAATTTCTCTAACTAAAGAGTAGATAGAA
CTAGGCATTATTCCAATGTTTCCATCTGGGAATGGGGAGGCAAGGAAAGCCAGGTGTTCTGAACTTCTAA
TCGTCAACCCAAGTGCTTTCTGAAGACAAGGCTCTGGAGAGGAAGCCAGGGGATGTTAAACTGGAACTTA
CCAGTATGAACTGTGAACATAATGTTAGCATAAAAAACTCCAACCAAAAGCAGCTTTTATTTTCTCCCCT
CTTCCAGGTATGGTTCCAGAACAGGCGTGCCAAGTCTCGGCGTCAGAGTGGGAAATCCTTCCAACCTTTG
GCTAGGCCGGAGATTATCCTCAACCACTGTGCTCCTGGAACTGAAACGAAATGTCTGAAGCCCCAGCTGC
CTCTTGAGGTAGATGTGAACTGCCTGCCCGAACCAAACGGGGTTGGAGGGGGCATCTCTGACTCTAGCTC
CCAAGGTCAGAATTTTGAAACCTGTTCCCCTCTCTCTGAAGACATTGGTTCAAAGCTGGACTCATGGGAG
GAACACATCTTTTCTGCCTTTGGTAACTTCGGGAGCGGAGGAGGTTCCGGTGGAGGTGGTTCTGGAGATT
ACAAGGATGACGACGATAAGGGCGATTACAAGGATGACGACGATAAGGGAGATTACAAGGATGACGACGA
TAAGGTTTCAGGAAGCGGAGCTACTAACTTCAGCCTGCTGAAGCAGGCTGGAGACGTGGAGGAGAACCCT
GGACCTGGATCGTTTCGCATGATTGAACAAGATGGATTGCACGCAGGTTCTCCGGCCGCTTGGGTGGAGA
GGCTATTCGGCTATGACTGGGCACAACAGACAATCGGCTGCTCTGATGCCGCCGTGTTCCGGCTGTCAGC
GCAGGGGCGCCCGGTTCTTTTTGTCAAGACCGACCTGTCCGGTGCCCTGAATGAACTGCAGGACGAGGCA
GCGCGGCTATCGTGGCTGGCCACGACGGGCGTTCCTTGCGCAGCTGTGCTCGACGTTGTCACTGAAGCGG
GAAGGGACTGGCTGCTATTGGGCGAAGTGCCGGGGCAGGATCTCCTGTCATCTCACCTTGCTCCTGCCGA
GAAAGTATCCATCATGGCTGATGCAATGCGGCGGCTGCATACGCTTGATCCGGCTACCTGCCCATTCGAC
CACCAAGCGAAACATCGCATCGAGCGAGCACGTACTCGGATGGAAGCCGGTCTTGTCGATCAGGATGATC
TGGACGAAGAGCATCAGGGGCTCGCGCCAGCCGAACTGTTCGCCAGGCTCAAGGCGCGCATGCCCGACGG
CGAGGATCTCGTCGTGACCCATGGCGATGCCTGCTTGCCGAATATCATGGTGGAAAATGGCCGCTTTTCT
GGATTCATCGACTGTGGCCGGCTGGGTGTGGCCGACCGCTATCAGGACATAGCGTTGGCTACCCGTGATA
TTGCTGAAGAGCTTGGCGGCGAATGGGCTGACCGCTTCCTCGTGCTTTACGGTATCGCCGCTCCCGATTC
GCAGCGCATCGCCTTCTATCGCCTTCTTGACGAGTTCTTCTGATTCGAACATCTTCGGGATAAGCTCTGA
GGAGCCATGACTGACAGCCTGGGAGAGACACATCAGCATACTGTCCTTTCTGACTTCCATGCTAAGGACA
TGTCCTTGTTAACCTTGATGATGGTTTTGACAGCACCTCTCACATTTGAAGGTACCCCGCCACTTTGTCA
ATGACGTTTTAAGCCCACACTCCCACCCCAGAGTTCCCGCATTCGTTTTTACCTGTGTTCTCTCCAAGCC
TGCACATTCCATTGGTCTGCATCCCTATGCCTTCTTGCCAGGCCTGTTTTTAGTTTTTGGACTGGTTGTT
CAGAACTCATTATTTTCTTCACAAGAATGCCTCAGCTTGACTCAGTTTCCCCTTGTGTTTGACAGCTGCC
ATTTTCTCCTGGTCCCTCCAAGGCTTATAATCTTAAAGTCACTCTACCCCGTCTCTTCAACCCTCATCCT
AGGTTTATTACTTTTTAAAATTGGGCCTGTCATCTTCACGTTCAATCATAGCTCCAATGACTCTGCATGC
AGATTATTTCGACAGCCCCCTTGCCTCTAGCTTCTCAACTACTTAAAAAAAATTACCCTCTGTGGGCCAG
GTGCAGTGGCTCACTCCTGCAATCTCAGCACTTTGGGAGGCCGAGTGGGTGGATCACCTGAAGTCAGGAG
TTCAAGACCAGCCTGGCCAATATGGCGAAACCCCATCTCTGCTAAAAATATAAAACTTAGCTGGGCACGG
TGACGGGAGCCTGTAGTCCCAGCTACTCAGGAGGCTGAGGCAGGAGAATCACTTGAGCCTGGGAGGTGGA
GGTTGCAGTGATCCTTGGAAAGTCCTCTCCACTGACTGTAGCCTCCAATTCACTGGCCGTCGTTCACTGG
CCGTCGTTTTACAACGTCGTGACTGGGAAAACCCTGGCGTTACCCAACTTAATCGCCTTGCAGCACATCC
CCCTTTCGCCAGCTGGCGTAATAGCGAAGAGGCCCGCACCGATCGCCCTTCCCAACAGTTGCGCAGCCTG
AATGGCGAATGCGATTTATTCAACAAAGCCGCCGTCCCGTCAAGTCAGCGTAATGCTCTGCCAGTGTTAC
AACCAATTAACCAATTCTGATTAGAAAAACTCATCGAGCATCAAATGAAACTGCAATTTATTCATATCAG
GATTATCAATACCATATTTTTGAAAAAGCCGTTTCTGTAATGAAGGAGAAAACTCACCGAGGCAGTTCCA
TAGGATGGCAAGATCCTGGTATCGGTCTGCGATTCCGACTCGTCCAACATCAATACAACCTATTAATTTC
CCCTCGTCAAAAATAAGGTTATCAAGTGAGAAATCACCATGAGTGACGACTGAATCCGGTGAGAATGGCA
AAAGCTTATGCATTTCTTTCCAGACTTGTTCAACAGGCCAGCCATTACGCTCGTCATCAAAATCACTCGC
ATCAACCAAACCGTTATTCATTCGTGATTGCGCCTGAGCGAGACGAAATACGCGATCGCTGTTAAAAGGA
CAATTACAAACAGGAATCGAATGCAACCGGCGCAGGAACACTGCCAGCGCATCAACAATATTTTCACCTG
AATCAGGATATTCTTCTAATACCTGGAATGCTGTTTTCCCGGGGATCGCAGTGGTGAGTAACCATGCATC
ATCAGGAGTACGGATAAAATGCTTGATGGTCGGAAGAGGCATAAATTCCGTCAGCCAGTTTAGTCTGACC
ATCTCATCTGTAACATCATTGGCAACGCTACCTTTGCCATGTTTCAGAAACAACTCTGGCGCATCGGGCT
TCCCATACAATCGATAGATTGTCGCACCTGATTGCCCGACATTATCGCGAGCCCATTTATACCCATATAA
ATCAGCATCCATGTTGGAATTTAATCGCGGCTTCGAGCAAGACGTTTCCCGTTGAATATGGCTCATAACA
CCCCTTGTATTACTGTTTATGTAAGCAGACAGTTTTATTGTTCATGATGATATATTTTTATCTTGTGCAA
TGTAACATCAGAGATTTTGAGACACAACGTGGCTTTGTTGAATAAATCGAACTTTTGCTGAGTTGAAGGA
TCAGATCACGCATCTTCCCGACAACGCAGACCGTTCCGTGGCAAAGCAAAAGTTCAAAATCACCAACTGG
TCCACCTACAACAAAGCTCTCATCAACCGTGGCTCCCTCACTTTCTGGCTGGATGATGGGGCGATTCAGG
CCTGGTATGAGTCAGCAACACCTTCTTCACGAGGCAGACCTCTCGACGGAGTTCCACTGAGCGTCAGACC
CCGTAGAAAAGATCAAAGGATCTTCTTGAGATCCTTTTTTTCTGCGCGTAATCTGCTGCTTGCAAACAAA
AAAACCACCGCTACCAGCGGTGGTTTGTTTGCCGGATCAAGAGCTACCAACTCTTTTTCCGAAGGTAACT
GGCTTCAGCAGAGCGCAGATACCAAATACTGTTCTTCTAGTGTAGCCGTAGTTAGGCCACCACTTCAAGA
ACTCTGTAGCACCGCCTACATACCTCGCTCTGCTAATCCTGTTACCAGTGGCTGCTGCCAGTGGCGATAA
GTCGTGTCTTACCGGGTTGGACTCAAGACGATAGTTACCGGATAAGGCGCAGCGGTCGGGCTGAACGGGG
GGTTCGTGCACACAGCCCAGCTTGGAGCGAACGACCTACACCGAACTGAGATACCTACAGCGTGAGCTAT
GAGAAAGCGCCACGCTTCCCGAAGGGAGAAAGGCGGACAGGTATCCGGTAAGCGGCAGGGTCGGAACAGG
AGAGCGCACGAGGGAGCTTCCAGGGGGAAACGCCTGGTATCTTTATAGTCCTGTCGGGTTTCGCCACCTC
TGACTTGAGCGTCGATTTTTGTGATGCTCGTCAGGGGGGCGGAGCCTATGGAAAAACGCCAGCAACGCGG
CCTTTTTACGGTTCCTGGCCTTTTGCTGGCCTTTTGCTCACATGTTCTTTCCTGCGTTATCCCCTGATTC
TGTGGATAACCGTATTACCGCCTTTGAGTGAGCTGATACCGCTCGCCGCAGCCGAACGACCGAGCGCAGC
GAGTCAGTGAGCGAGGAAGCGGAAGAAGCTCGCACATTCAGCAGCGTTTTTCAGCGCGTTTTCGATCAAC
GTTTCAATGTTGGTATCAACACCAGGTTTAACTTTGAACTTATCGGCACTGACGGTTACTGATTTTGAAC
TTTTGCTTTGCCACGGAACGGTCTGCGTTGTCGGGAAGATGCGTGATCTGATCCTTCAACTCAGCAAAAG
TTCCCAATACGCAAACCGCCTCTCCCCGCGCGTTGGCCGATTCATTAATGCAGCTGGCACGACAGGTTTC
CCGACTGGAAAGCGGGCAGTGAGCGCAACGCAATTAATGTGAGTTAGCTCACTCATTAGGCACCCCAGGC
TTTACACTTTATGCTTCCGGCTCGTATGTTGTGTGGAATTGTGAGCGGATAACAATTTCACACAGGAAAC
AGCTATGACCATGATTACGCCAAGCTTGCATGCCTGCAGGTCGACTCTAGAGGATCCCCGGGTACCGAGC
TCGAATTAGCTTGCATGCCTGCAGGTCAATTCCCTGGCATTATGCCCAGTACATGACCTTATGGGACTTT
CCTACTTGGCAGTACATCTACGTATTAGTCATCGCTATTACCATGGTGATGCGGTTTTGGCAGTACATCA
ATGGGCGTGGATAGCGGTTTGACTCACGGGGATTTCAAGTCTCCACCCCATTGACGTCAATGGGAGTTTG
TTTTGGCACCAAAATCAACGGGACTTTCCAAAATGTCGTAACAACTCCGCCCCATTGACGCAAATGGGCG
GTAGGCGTGTACGGTGGGAGGTCTATATAAGCAGAGCTCGTTTAGTGAACCGTCAGATCGCCTGGAGACG
CCATCCACGCTGTTTTGACCTCCATAGGAGACACCGGGACCGATCCAGCCTGGGGATCCCGACCATGGCT
TCGTACCCCTGCCATCAACACGCGTCTGCGTTCGACCAGGCTGCGCGTTCTCGCGGCCATAGCAACCGAC
GTACGGCGTTGCGCCCTCGCCGGCAGCAAGAAGCCACGGAAGTCCGCCTGGAGCAGAAAATGCCCACGCT
ACTGCGGGTTTATATAGACGGTCCTCACGGGATGGGGAAAACCACCACCACGCAACTGCTGGTGGCCCTG
GGTTCGCGCGACGATATCGTCTACGTACCCGAGCCGATGACTTACTGGCAGGTGCTGGGGGCTTCCGAGA
CAATCGCGAACATCTACACCACACAACACCGCCTCGACCAGGGTGAGATATCGGCCGGGGACGCGGCGGT
GGTAATGACAAGCGCCCAGATAACAATGGGCATGCCTTATGCCGTGACCGACGCCGTTCTGGCTCCTCAT
ATCGGGGGGGAGGCTGGGAGCTCACATGCCCCGCCCCCGGCCCTCACCCTCATCTTCGACCGCCATCCCA
TCGCCGCCCTCCTGTGCTACCCGGCCGCGCGATACCTTATGGGCAGCATGACCCCCCAGGCCGTGCTGGC
GTTCGTGGCCCTCATCCCGCCGACCTTGCCCGGCACAAACATCGTGTTGGGGGCCCTTCCGGAGGACAGA
CACATCGACCGCCTGGCCAAACGCCAGCGCCCCGGCGAGCGGCTTGACCTGGCTATGCTGGCCGCGATTC
GCCGCGTTTACGGGCTGCTTGCCAATACGGTGCGGTATCTGCAGGGCGGCGGGTCGTGGCGGGAGGATTG
GGGACAGCTTTCGGGGACGGCCGTGCCGCCCCAGGGTGCCGAGCCCCAGAGCAACGCGGGCCCACGACCC
CATATCGGGGACACGTTATTTACCCTGTTTCGGGCCCCCGAGTTGCTGGCCCCCAACGGCGACCTGTACA
ACGTGTTTGCCTGGGCCTTGGACGTCTTGGCCAAACGCCTCCGTCCCATGCACGTCTTTATCCTGGATTA
CGACCAATCGCCCGCCGGCTGCCGGGACGCCCTGCTGCAACTTACCTCCGGGATGGTCCAGACCCACGTC
ACCACCCCCGGCTCCATACCGACGATCTGCGACCTGGCGCGCACGTTTGCCCGGGAGATGGGGGAGGCTA
ACTGAGGATCCCACGTCACTATTGTATACTCTATATTATACTCTATGTTATACTCTGTAATCCTACTCAA
TAAACGTGTCACGCCTGTGAAACCGTACTAAGTCTCCCGTGTATTCTTATCACCATCAGGTGACATCCTC
GCCCAGGCTGTCAATCATGCCGGTATCGATTCCAGTAGCACCGGCCCCACGCTGACAACCCACTCTTGCA
GCGTTAGCAGCGCCCCTCTTAACAAGCCGACCCCCACCAGCGTCGCGGTTACTAACACTCCTCTCCCCGA
CCTGCAGCCCAGCT
Features (pLannotate 1.2.2; 21 found; start..end, strand, type, name):
    495..800     +  CDS            MIXL1 (fragment): MIXL1_HUMAN - Also known as MIXL. Experimental evidence at protein level: Swiss-Prot protein existence level 1. Transcription factor that play a central role in proper axial mesendoderm morphogenesis and endoderm formation. Required for efficient differentiation of cells from the primitive streak stage to blood, by acting early in the recruitment and/or expansion of mesodermal progenitors to the hemangioblastic and hematopoietic lineages. Also involved in the morphogenesis of the heart and the gut during embryogenesis. Acts as a negative regulator of brachyury expression (By similarity). From
    834..887     +  CDS            3xFLAG (fragment): three tandem FLAG® epitope tags
    891..915     +  CDS            3xFLAG (fragment): three tandem FLAG® epitope tags
    999..1790    +  CDS            neo: KKA2_KLEPN - Also known as kan, nptII. Experimental evidence at protein level: Swiss-Prot protein existence level 1. Resistance to kanamycin, neomycin, paromomycin, ribostamycin, butirosin and gentamicin B. From Klebsiella pneumoniae.
   2439..2600    -  CDS            C9orf85 (fragment): CI085_HUMAN - Experimental evidence at protein level: Swiss-Prot protein existence level 1. From Homo sapiens (Human).
   2653..2809    +  CDS            lacZα (fragment): LacZα fragment of β-galactosidase; lacZ fragment
   2891..3706    -  CDS            KanR: aminoglycoside phosphotransferase; aph(3')-Ia; confers resistance to kanamycin in bacteria or G418 (Geneticin®) in eukaryotes
   3891..4031    +  CDS            TRA2_ECOLX (fragment): Protein predicted: Swiss-Prot protein existence level 4. Required for transposition of transposon Tn903. From Escherichia coli.
   4086..4674    +  rep_origin     ori: high-copy-number ColE1/pMB1/pBR322/pUC origin of replication
   5043..5132    +  CDS            lacI (fragment): lac repressor; lacI; The lac repressor binds to the lac operator to inhibit transcription in E. coli. This inhibition can be relieved by adding lactose or isopropyl-β-D-thiogalactopyranoside (IPTG).
   5145..5166    +  protein_bind   CAP binding site: CAP binding activates transcription in the presence of cAMP. E. coli catabolite activator protein
   5181..5211    +  promoter       lac promoter: promoter for the E. coli lac operon
   5219..5235    +  protein_bind   lac operator: The lac repressor binds to the lac operator to inhibit transcription in E. coli. This inhibition can be relieved by adding lactose or isopropyl-β-D-thiogalactopyranoside (IPTG). lac repressor encoded by lacI
   5272..5327    -  misc_feature   MCS: pUC18/19 multiple cloning site
   5328..5347    -  misc_feature   MCS (fragment): pUC18/19 multiple cloning site
   5353..5435    +  enhancer       CMV enhancer (fragment): human cytomegalovirus immediate early enhancer; contains an 18-bp deletion relative to the standard CMV enhancer
   5507..5524    -  promoter       CMV promoter (fragment): human cytomegalovirus (CMV) immediate early promoter
   5587..5638    +  promoter       CMVd2 promoter: truncated human cytomegalovirus (CMV) immediate early promoter that yields moderately reduced expression relative to the full-length promoter
   5729..5800    -  CDS            UL24_HHV11 (fragment): Experimental evidence at protein level: Swiss-Prot protein existence level 1. May participate in nuclear egress of viral particles. Plays a role in the dispersal of several host nucleolar proteins including NCL/nucleolin and NPM1. Since deletion of host NCL/nucleolin negatively impact on nuclear egress, UL24 supposedly acts on this process through its effect on host nucleoli. From Human herpesvirus 1 (strain 17) (HHV-1) (Human herpes simplex virus 1).
   5870..6865    +  CDS            ΔTK: truncated herpes simplex virus thymidine kinase (Salomon et al., 1995) confers sensitivity to nucleoside analogs such as acyclovir or ganciclovir
   6977..7138    +  CDS            UL122 (fragment): VIE2_HCMVT - Experimental evidence at protein level: Swiss-Prot protein existence level 1. Stimulates viral early and late gene expression and thus play a crucial role in the regulation of productive infection. In addition, activates quiescent cells to reenter the cell cycle and upregulates several E2F-responsive genes, which are responsible for pushing the cell into S phase. In S-phase, inhibits cellular DNA synthesis and blocks further cell cycle progression. From Human cytomegalovirus (strain Towne) (HHV-5) (Human herpesvirus 5).
