>Addgene plasmid #86280 | pFETCh_MIXL1 | addgene full sequence | sequence record 190846 | Addgene NGS Result
CCGTGGTCGGTGTCCAAGCGCAGTTTTAAGTAGCAGCCCTCATTTAAACACTGGGAGAGTGGACTTGTTT
TCTCTGCACCCCTGGCGGTCATACAGCTGTCAGTCTCAACAGCTGGCATGAGCAAAATACCTCCTTGATT
AGTTTGACAAGGGAGTGCAGACCTTAAAAAACAGGTTTTCTTCATAATTTAATGCAGTTTTTTTCTAAGA
ATTCTAAGTGCTTCCATTTTTGTGACCCCATTTTTCATGAAAATTTCTCTAACTAAAGAGTAGATAGAAC
TAGGCATTATTCCAATGTTTCCATCTGGGAATGGGGAGGCAAGGAAAGCCAGGTGTTCTGAACTTCTAAT
CGTCAACCCAAGTGCTTTCTGAAGACAAGGCTCTGGAGAGGAAGCCAGGGGATGTTAAACTGGAACTTAC
CAGTATGAACTGTGAACACAATGTTAGCATAAAAAACTCCAACCAAAAGCAGCTTTTATTTTCTCCCCTC
TTCCAGGTATGGTTCCAGAACAGGCGTGCCAAGTCTCGGCGTCAGAGTGGGAAATCCTTCCAACCTTTGG
CTAGGCCGGAGATTATCCTCAACCACTGTGCTCCTGGAACTGAAACGAAATGTCTGAAGCCCCAGCTGCC
TCTTGAGGTAGATGTGAACTGCCTGCCCGAACCAAACGGGGTTGGAGGGGGCATCTCTGACTCTAGCTCC
CAAGGTCAGAATTTTGAAACCTGTTCCCCTCTCTCTGAAGACATTGGTTCAAAGCTGGACTCATGGGAGG
AACACATCTTTTCTGCCTTTGGTAACTTCGGGAGCGGAGGAGGTTCCGGTGGAGGTGGTTCTGGAGATTA
CAAGGATGACGACGATAAGGGCGATTACAAGGATGACGACGATAAGGGAGATTACAAGGATGACGACGAT
AAGGTTTCAGGAAGCGGAGCTACTAACTTCAGCCTGCTGAAGCAGGCTGGAGACGTGGAGGAGAACCCTG
GACCTGGATCGTTTCGCATGATTGAACAAGATGGATTGCACGCAGGTTCTCCGGCCGCTTGGGTGGAGAG
GCTATTCGGCTATGACTGGGCACAACAGACAATCGGCTGCTCTGATGCCGCCGTGTTCCGGCTGTCAGCG
CAGGGGCGCCCGGTTCTTTTTGTCAAGACCGACCTGTCCGGTGCCCTGAATGAACTGCAGGACGAGGCAG
CGCGGCTATCGTGGCTGGCCACGACGGGCGTTCCTTGCGCAGCTGTGCTCGACGTTGTCACTGAAGCGGG
AAGGGACTGGCTGCTATTGGGCGAAGTGCCGGGGCAGGATCTCCTGTCATCTCACCTTGCTCCTGCCGAG
AAAGTATCCATCATGGCTGATGCAATGCGGCGGCTGCATACGCTTGATCCGGCTACCTGCCCATTCGACC
ACCAAGCGAAACATCGCATCGAGCGAGCACGTACTCGGATGGAAGCCGGTCTTGTCGATCAGGATGATCT
GGACGAAGAGCATCAGGGGCTCGCGCCAGCCGAACTGTTCGCCAGGCTCAAGGCGCGCATGCCCGACGGC
GAGGATCTCGTCGTGACCCATGGCGATGCCTGCTTGCCGAATATCATGGTGGAAAATGGCCGCTTTTCTG
GATTCATCGACTGTGGCCGGCTGGGTGTGGCCGACCGCTATCAGGACATAGCGTTGGCTACCCGTGATAT
TGCTGAAGAGCTTGGCGGCGAATGGGCTGACCGCTTCCTCGTGCTTTACGGTATCGCCGCTCCCGATTCG
CAGCGCATCGCCTTCTATCGCCTTCTTGACGAGTTCTTCTGATTCGAACATCTTCGGGATAAGCTCTGAG
GAGCCATGACTGACAGCCTGGGAGAGACACATCAGCATACTGTCCTTTCTGACTTCCATGCTAAGGACAT
GTCCTTGTTAACCTTGATGATGGTTTTGACAGCACCTCTCACATTTGAAGGTACCCCGCCACTTTGTCAA
TGACGTTTTAAGCCCACACTCCCACCCCAGAGTTCCCGCATTCGTTTTTACCTGTGTTCTCTCCAAGCCT
GCACATTCCATTGGTCTGCATCCCTATGCCTTCTTGCCAGGCCTGTTTTTAGTTTTTGGACTGGTTGTTC
AGAACTCATTATTTTCTTCACAAGAATGCCTCAGCTTGACTCAGTTTCCCCTTGTGTTTGACAGCTGCCA
TTTTCTCCTGGTCCCTCCAAGGCTTATAATCTTAAAGTCACTCTACCCCGTCTCTTCAACCCTCATCCTA
GGTTTATTACTTTTTAAAATTGGGCCTGTCATCTTCACGTTCAATCATAGCTCCAATGACTCTGCATGCA
GATTATTTCGACAGCCCCCTTGCCTCTAGCTTCTCAACTACTTAAAAAAAATTACCCTCTGTGGGCCAGG
TGCAGTGGCTCACTCCTGCAATCTCAGCACTTTGGGAGGCCGAGTGGGTGGATCACCTGAAGTCAGGAGT
TCAAGACCAGCCTGGCCAATATGGCGAAACCCCATCTCTGCTAAAAATATAAAACTTAGCTGGGCACGGT
GACGGGAGCCTGTAGTCCCAGCTACTCAGGAGGCTGAGGCAGGAGAATCACTTGAGCCTGGGAGGTGGAG
GTTGCAGTGATCCTTGGAAAGTCCTCTCCACTGACTGTAGCCTCCAATTCACTGGCCGTCGTTCACTGGC
CGTCGTTTTACAACGTCGTGACTGGGAAAACCCTGGCGTTACCCAACTTAATCGCCTTGCAGCACATCCC
CCTTTCGCCAGCTGGCGTAATAGCGAAGAGGCCCGCACCGATCGCCCTTCCCAACAGTTGCGCAGCCTGA
ATGGCGAATGCGATTTATTCAACAAAGCCGCCGTCCCGTCAAGTCAGCGTAATGCTCTGCCAGTGTTACA
ACCAATTAACCAATTCTGATTAGAAAAACTCATCGAGCATCAAATGAAACTGCAATATATTCATATCAGG
ATTATCAATACCATATTTTTGAAAAAGCCGTTTCTGTAATGAAGGAGAAAACTCACCGAGGCAGTTCCAT
AGGATGGCAAGATCCTGGTATCGGTCTGCGATTCCGACTCGTCCAACATCAATACAACCTATTAATTTCC
CCTCGTCAAAAATAAGGTTATCAAGTGAGAAATCACCATGAGTGACGACTGAATCCGGTGAGAATGGCAA
AAGCTTATGCATTTCTTTCCAGACTTGTTCAACAGGCCAGCCATTACGCTCGTCATCAAAATCACTCGCA
TCAACCAAACCGTTATTCATTCGTGATTGCGCCTGAGCGAGACGAAATACGCGATCGCTGTTAAAAGGAC
AATTACAAACAGGAATCGAATGCAACCGGCGCAGGAACACTGCCAGCGCATCAACAATATTTTCACCTGA
ATCAGGATATTCTTCTAATACCTGGAATGCTGTTTTCCCGGGGATCGCAGTGGTGAGTAACCATGCATCA
TCAGGAGTACGGATAAAATGCTTGATGGTCGGAAGAGGCATAAATTCCGTCAGCCAGTTTAGTCTGACCA
TCTCATCTGTAACATCATTGGCAACGCTACCTTTGCCATGTTTCAGAAACAACTCTGGCGCATCGGGCTT
CCCATACAATCGATAGATTGTCGCACCTGATTGCCCGACATTATCGCGAGCCCATTTATACCCATATAAA
TCAGCATCCATGTTGGAATTTAATCGCGGCTTCGAGCAAGACGTTTCCCGTTGAATATGGCTCATAACAC
CCCTTGTATTACTGTTTATGTAAGCAGACAGTTTTATTGTTCATGATGATATATTTTTATCTTGTGCAAT
GTAACATCAGAGATTTTGAGACACAACGTGGCTTTGTTGAATAAATCGAACTTTTGCTGAGTTGAAGGAT
CAGATCACGCATCTTCCCGACAACGCAGACCGTTCCGTGGCAAAGCAAAAGTTCAAAATCACCAACTGGT
CCACCTACAACAAAGCTCTCATCAACCGTGGCTCCCTCACTTTCTGGCTGGATGATGGGGCGATTCAGGC
CTGGTATGAGTCAGCAACACCTTCTTCACGAGGCAGACCTCTCGACGGAGTTCCACTGAGCGTCAGACCC
CGTAGAAAAGATCAAAGGATCTTCTTGAGATCCTTTTTTTCTGCGCGTAATCTGCTGCTTGCAAACAAAA
AAACCACCGCTACCAGCGGTGGTTTGTTTGCCGGATCAAGAGCTACCAACTCTTTTTCCGAAGGTAACTG
GCTTCAGCAGAGCGCAGATACCAAATACTGTTCTTCTAGTGTAGCCGTAGTTAGGCCACCACTTCAAGAA
CTCTGTAGCACCGCCTACATACCTCGCTCTGCTAATCCTGTTACCAGTGGCTGCTGCCAGTGGCGATAAG
TCGTGTCTTACCGGGTTGGACTCAAGACGATAGTTACCGGATAAGGCGCAGCGGTCGGGCTGAACGGGGG
GTTCGTGCACACAGCCCAGCTTGGAGCGAACGACCTACACCGAACTGAGATACCTACAGCGTGAGCTATG
AGAAAGCGCCACGCTTCCCGAAGGGAGAAAGGCGGACAGGTATCCGGTAAGCGGCAGGGTCGGAACAGGA
GAGCGCACGAGGGAGCTTCCAGGGGGAAACGCCTGGTATCTTTATAGTCCTGTCGGGTTTCGCCACCTCT
GACTTGAGCGTCGATTTTTGTGATGCTCGTCAGGGGGGCGGAGCCTATGGAAAAACGCCAGCAACGCGGC
CTTTTTACGGTTCCTGGCCTTTTGCTGGCCTTTTGCTCACATGTTCTTTCCTGCGTTATCCCCTGATTCT
GTGGATAACCGTATTACCGCCTTTGAGTGAGCTGATACCGCTCGCCGCAGCCGAACGACCGAGCGCAGCG
AGTCAGTGAGCGAGGAAGCGGAAGAAGCTCGCACATTCAGCAGCGTTTTTCAGCGCGTTTTCGATCAACG
TTTCAATGTTGGTATCAACACCAGGTTTAACTTTGAACTTATCGGCACTGACGGTTACTGATTTTGAACT
TTTGCTTTGCCACGGAACGGTCTGCGTTGTCGGGAAGATGCGTGATCTGATCCTTCAACTCAGCAAAAGT
TCCCAATACGCAAACCGCCTCTCCCCGCGCGTTGGCCGATTCATTAATGCAGCTGGCACGACAGGTTTCC
CGACTGGAAAGCGGGCAGTGAGCGCAACGCAATTAATGTGAGTTAGCTCACTCATTAGGCACCCCAGGCT
TTACACTTTATGCTTCCGGCTCGTATGTTGTGTGGAATTGTGAGCGGATAACAATTTCACACAGGAAACA
GCTATGACCATGATTACGCCAAGCTTGCATGCCTGCAGGTCGACTCTAGAGGATCCCCGGGTACCGAGCT
CGAATTAGCTTGCATGCCTGCAGGTCAATTCCCTGGCATTATGCCCAGTACATGACCTTATGGGACTTTC
CTACTTGGCAGTACATCTACGTATTAGTCATCGCTATTACCATGGTGATGCGGTTTTGGCAGTACATCAA
TGGGCGTGGATAGCGGTTTGACTCACGGGGATTTCAAGTCTCCACCCCATTGACGTCAATGGGAGTTTGT
TTTGGCACCAAAATCAACGGGACTTTCCAAAATGTCGTAACAACTCCGCCCCATTGACGCAAATGGGCGG
TAGGCGTGTACGGTGGGAGGTCTATATAAGCAGAGCTCGTTTAGTGAACCGTCAGATCGCCTGGAGACGC
CATCCACGCTGTTTTGACCTCCATAGGAGACACCGGGACCGATCCAGCCTGGGGATCCCGACCATGGCTT
CGTACCCCTGCCATCAACACGCGTCTGCGTTCGACCAGGCTGCGCGTTCTCGCGGCCATAGCAACCGACG
TACGGCGTTGCGCCCTCGCCGGCAGCAAGAAGCCACGGAAGTCCGCCTGGAGCAGAAAATGCCCACGCTA
CTGCGGGTTTATATAGACGGTCCTCACGGGATGGGGAAAACCACCACCACGCAACTGCTGGTGGCCCTGG
GTTCGCGCGACGATATCGTCTACGTACCCGAGCCGATGACTTACTGGCAGGTGCTGGGGGCTTCCGAGAC
AATCGCGAACATCTACACCACACAACACCGCCTCGACCAGGGTGAGATATCGGCCGGGGACGCGGCGGTG
GTAATGACAAGCGCCCAGATAACAATGGGCATGCCTTATGCCGTGACCGACGCCGTTCTGGCTCCTCATA
TCGGGGGGGAGGCTGGGAGCTCACATGCCCCGCCCCCGGCCCTCACCCTCATCTTCGACCGCCATCCCAT
CGCCGCCCTCCTGTGCTACCCGGCCGCGCGATACCTTATGGGCAGCATGACCCCCCAGGCCGTGCTGGCG
TTCGTGGCCCTCATCCCGCCGACCTTGCCCGGCACAAACATCGTGTTGGGGGCCCTTCCGGAGGACAGAC
ACATCGACCGCCTGGCCAAACGCCAGCGCCCCGGCGAGCGGCTTGACCTGGCTATGCTGGCCGCGATTCG
CCGCGTTTACGGGCTGCTTGCCAATACGGTGCGGTATCTGCAGGGCGGCGGGTCGTGGCGGGAGGATTGG
GGACAGCTTTCGGGGACGGCCGTGCCGCCCCAGGGTGCCGAGCCCCAGAGCAACGCGGGCCCACGACCCC
ATATCGGGGACACGTTATTTACCCTGTTTCGGGCCCCCGAGTTGCTGGCCCCCAACGGCGACCTGTACAA
CGTGTTTGCCTGGGCCTTGGACGTCTTGGCCAAACGCCTCCGTCCCATGCACGTCTTTATCCTGGATTAC
GACCAATCGCCCGCCGGCTGCCGGGACGCCCTGCTGCAACTTACCTCCGGGATGGTCCAGACCCACGTCA
CCACCCCCGGCTCCATACCGACGATCTGCGACCTGGCGCGCACGTTTGCCCGGGAGATGGGGGAGGCTAA
CTGAGGATCCCACGTCACTATTGTATACTCTATATTATACTCTATGTTATACTCTGTAATCCTACTCAAT
AAACGTGTCACGCCTGTGAAACCGTACTAAGTCTCCCGTGTATTCTTATCACCATCAGGTGACATCCTCG
CCCAGGCTGTCAATCATGCCGGTATCGATTCCAGTAGCACCGGCCCCACGCTGACAACCCACTCTTGCAG
CGTTAGCAGCGCCCCTCTTAACAAGCCGACCCCCACCAGCGTCGCGGTTACTAACACTCCTCTCCCCGAC
CTGCAGCCCAGCTC
Features (pLannotate 1.2.2; 21 found; start..end, strand, type, name):
    494..799     +  CDS            MIXL1 (fragment): MIXL1_HUMAN - Also known as MIXL. Experimental evidence at protein level: Swiss-Prot protein existence level 1. Transcription factor that play a central role in proper axial mesendoderm morphogenesis and endoderm formation. Required for efficient differentiation of cells from the primitive streak stage to blood, by acting early in the recruitment and/or expansion of mesodermal progenitors to the hemangioblastic and hematopoietic lineages. Also involved in the morphogenesis of the heart and the gut during embryogenesis. Acts as a negative regulator of brachyury expression (By similarity). From
    833..886     +  CDS            3xFLAG (fragment): three tandem FLAG® epitope tags
    890..914     +  CDS            3xFLAG (fragment): three tandem FLAG® epitope tags
    998..1789    +  CDS            neo: KKA2_KLEPN - Also known as kan, nptII. Experimental evidence at protein level: Swiss-Prot protein existence level 1. Resistance to kanamycin, neomycin, paromomycin, ribostamycin, butirosin and gentamicin B. From Klebsiella pneumoniae.
   2438..2599    -  CDS            C9orf85 (fragment): CI085_HUMAN - Experimental evidence at protein level: Swiss-Prot protein existence level 1. From Homo sapiens (Human).
   2652..2808    +  CDS            lacZα (fragment): LacZα fragment of β-galactosidase; lacZ fragment
   2890..3705    -  CDS            KanR: aminoglycoside phosphotransferase; aph(3')-Ia; confers resistance to kanamycin in bacteria or G418 (Geneticin®) in eukaryotes
   3890..4030    +  CDS            TRA2_ECOLX (fragment): Protein predicted: Swiss-Prot protein existence level 4. Required for transposition of transposon Tn903. From Escherichia coli.
   4085..4673    +  rep_origin     ori: high-copy-number ColE1/pMB1/pBR322/pUC origin of replication
   5042..5131    +  CDS            lacI (fragment): lac repressor; lacI; The lac repressor binds to the lac operator to inhibit transcription in E. coli. This inhibition can be relieved by adding lactose or isopropyl-β-D-thiogalactopyranoside (IPTG).
   5144..5165    +  protein_bind   CAP binding site: CAP binding activates transcription in the presence of cAMP. E. coli catabolite activator protein
   5180..5210    +  promoter       lac promoter: promoter for the E. coli lac operon
   5218..5234    +  protein_bind   lac operator: The lac repressor binds to the lac operator to inhibit transcription in E. coli. This inhibition can be relieved by adding lactose or isopropyl-β-D-thiogalactopyranoside (IPTG). lac repressor encoded by lacI
   5271..5326    -  misc_feature   MCS: pUC18/19 multiple cloning site
   5327..5346    -  misc_feature   MCS (fragment): pUC18/19 multiple cloning site
   5352..5434    +  enhancer       CMV enhancer (fragment): human cytomegalovirus immediate early enhancer; contains an 18-bp deletion relative to the standard CMV enhancer
   5506..5523    -  promoter       CMV promoter (fragment): human cytomegalovirus (CMV) immediate early promoter
   5586..5637    +  promoter       CMVd2 promoter: truncated human cytomegalovirus (CMV) immediate early promoter that yields moderately reduced expression relative to the full-length promoter
   5728..5799    -  CDS            UL24_HHV11 (fragment): Experimental evidence at protein level: Swiss-Prot protein existence level 1. May participate in nuclear egress of viral particles. Plays a role in the dispersal of several host nucleolar proteins including NCL/nucleolin and NPM1. Since deletion of host NCL/nucleolin negatively impact on nuclear egress, UL24 supposedly acts on this process through its effect on host nucleoli. From Human herpesvirus 1 (strain 17) (HHV-1) (Human herpes simplex virus 1).
   5869..6864    +  CDS            ΔTK: truncated herpes simplex virus thymidine kinase (Salomon et al., 1995) confers sensitivity to nucleoside analogs such as acyclovir or ganciclovir
   6976..7137    +  CDS            UL122 (fragment): VIE2_HCMVT - Experimental evidence at protein level: Swiss-Prot protein existence level 1. Stimulates viral early and late gene expression and thus play a crucial role in the regulation of productive infection. In addition, activates quiescent cells to reenter the cell cycle and upregulates several E2F-responsive genes, which are responsible for pushing the cell into S phase. In S-phase, inhibits cellular DNA synthesis and blocks further cell cycle progression. From Human cytomegalovirus (strain Towne) (HHV-5) (Human herpesvirus 5).
