[The description below was written by a language model from this plasmid's Addgene catalogue record and pLannotate feature annotations shown in this document.]
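Description:
pFETCh_MIXL1 is a homology-directed repair donor plasmid built on the pFETCh_Donor backbone, designed to add a C-terminal 3xFLAG epitope to the endogenous human MIXL1 gene by CRISPR-assisted knock-in. It is a 7,154 bp high-copy plasmid with a ColE1/pUC-type origin, selected in E. coli with kanamycin through an aph(3')-Ia KanR gene. Remnants of a pUC-style lac promoter/operator, multiple cloning site and lacZα region are also annotated. The two sequence records, one from the depositor and one from repository sequencing, give the same feature map offset by a single base.

The payload is a promoterless tagging cassette flanked by MIXL1 homology arms that were inserted by Gibson assembly. The upstream arm ends in the last part of the MIXL1 coding sequence, annotated as a MIXL1 fragment. This runs into 3xFLAG, then a P2A peptide (stated in the catalogue entry but not annotated) and the neomycin phosphotransferase gene. After correct integration, the native MIXL1 promoter drives a single transcript from which FLAG-tagged MIXL1 and NeoR are produced as separate proteins, so G418-type selection can enrich for in-frame targeting events. The region after neo presumably holds the downstream arm, and the C9orf85 fragment called there is probably an incidental similarity match. The final two MIXL1 codons carry silent changes to discourage recognition of the donor by the sgRNAs. Outside the arms, the table shows a truncated HSV thymidine kinase preceded by CMV promoter and enhancer fragments. Such a cassette could support negative selection against random integrants, though the record does not say so.

The depositors co-transfected the donor with two PX458-based MIXL1 sgRNA/Cas9 plasmids into HepG2 cells and confirmed editing by PCR. They then used anti-FLAG ChIP-seq and immunoprecipitation followed by mass spectrometry to study MIXL1.
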