Addgene plasmid #86280: pFETCh_MIXL1
Purpose: Donor vector for 3' FLAG tag of human MIXL1
Depositing lab: Eric Mendenhall & Richard M. Myers. Depositing organization: University of Alabama in Huntsville. Publication: CETCh-seq: CRISPR epitope tagging ChIP-seq of DNA-binding proteins. Savic D, Partridge EC, Newberry KM, Smith SB, Meadows SK, Roberts BS, Mackiewicz M, Mendenhall EM, Myers RM. Genome Res. 2015 Sep 9. 10.1101/gr.193540.115 PubMed 26355004.
Backbone
  Vector backbone: pFETCh_Donor
  Vector type: CRISPR
Growth in bacteria
  Bacterial resistance: Kanamycin, 50 μg/mL
  Growth temperature: 37°C
  Growth strain: DH5alpha
  Copy number: High Copy
Gene/Insert
  Gene/Insert name: MIXL1 homology arms
  Species: H. sapiens (human)
  Entrez Gene: MIXL1 (a.k.a. MILD1, MIX, MIXL)
  Tag / fusion protein: 3XFLAG-P2A-NeoR (C terminal on insert)
  Cloning method: Gibson Cloning
  Sequencing primers: 5′ acgcctgtgaaaccgtacta; 3′ aactgttgggaagggcgatc
Terms and licenses: Academic/Nonprofit Terms; Industry Terms: Not Available to Industry
Depositor comments: This plasmid was co-transfected along with PX458_MIXL1_1 and PX458_MIXL1_2 into HepG2 cells, and genomic editing was verified by PCR. The donor nucleotide sequence in the final two codon of the MIXL1 gene is modified to discourage sgRNA recognition, while retaining the native amino acid sequence. We performed ChIP-seq on this cell line using anti-FLAG Sigma F1804 and obtained data that passed our quality tests. Immunoprecipitation with anti-FLAG Sigma F1804 followed by mass spectrometry identified MIXL1. All released data, including ChIP-seq files and validation data, are available at the ENCODE web portal: https://www.encodeproject.org/search/?searchTerm=flag&type=Experiment&lab.title=Richard+Myers%2C+HAIB . Note: This plasmid is part of the Mendenhall and Meyers CRISPR-based Tagging system to add a tag (currently using FLAG) to endogenous proteins. Please see https://www.addgene.org/crispr/tagging/ for more details.
How to cite: pFETCh_MIXL1 was a gift from Eric Mendenhall & Richard M. Myers (Addgene plasmid # 86280 ; http://n2t.net/addgene:86280 ; RRID:Addgene_86280)
